>Addgene plasmid #85390 | HIV-1 Gag-mCherry | addgene full sequence | sequence record 399820 | Addgene NGS Result
GACATTGATTATTGACTAGTTATTAATAGTAATCAATTACGGGGTCATTAGTTCATAGCCCATATATGGA
GTTCCGCGTTACATAACTTACGGTAAATGGCCCGCCTGGCTGACCGCCCAACGACCCCCGCCCATTGACG
TCAATAATGACGTATGTTCCCATAGTAACGCCAATAGGGACTTTCCATTGACGTCAATGGGTGGAGTATT
TACGGTAAACTGCCCACTTGGCAGTACATCAAGTGTATCATATGCCAAGTACGCCCCCTATTGACGTCAA
TGACGGTAAATGGCCCGCCTGGCATTATGCCCAGTACATGACCTTATGGGACTTTCCTACTTGGCAGTAC
ATCTACGTATTAGTCATCGCTATTACCATGGTGATGCGGTTTTGGCAGTACATCAATGGGCGTGGATAGC
GGTTTGACTCACGGGGATTTCCAAGTCTCCACCCCATTGACGTCAATGGGAGTTTGTTTTGGCACCAAAA
TCAACGGGACTTTCCAAAATGTCGTAACAACTCCGCCCCATTGACGCAAATGGGCGGTAGGCGTGTACGG
TGGGAGGTCTATATAAGCAGAGCTCTCTGGCTAACTAGAGAACCCACTGCTTACTGGCTTATCGAAATTA
ATACGACTCACTATAGGGAGACCCAAGCTGGCTAGCGTTTAAACTTAAGCTTGCCACCATGGGCGCCCGC
GCCAGCGTGCTGAGCGGCGGCGAGCTGGACAAGTGGGAGAAGATCCGCCTGCGCCCCGGCGGCAAGAAGA
AGTACAAGCTGAAGCACATCGTGTGGGCCAGCCGCGAGCTGGAGCGCTTCGCCGTGAACCCCGGCCTGCT
GGAGACCAGCGAGGGCTGCCGCCAGATCCTGGGCCAGCTGCAGCCCAGCCTGCAGACCGGCAGCGAGGAG
CTGCGCAGCCTGTACAACACCGTGGCCACCCTGTACTGCGTGCACCAGCGCATCGACGTCAAGGACACCA
AGGAGGCCCTGGAGAAGATCGAGGAGGAGCAGAACAAGTCCAAGAAGAAGGCCCAGCAGGCCGCCGCCGC
CGCCGGCACCGGCAACAGCAGCCAGGTGAGCCAGAACTACCCCATCGTGCAGAACCTGCAGGGCCAGATG
GTGCACCAGGCCATCAGCCCCCGCACCCTGAACGCCTGGGTGAAGGTGGTGGAGGAGAAGGCCTTCAGCC
CCGAGGTGATCCCCATGTTCAGCGCCCTGAGCGAGGGCGCCACCCCCCAGGACCTGAACACGATGTTGAA
CACCGTGGGCGGCCACCAGGCCGCCATGCAGATGCTGAAGGAGACCATCAACGAGGAGGCCGCCGAGTGG
GACCGCGTGCACCCCGTGCACGCCGGCCCCATCGCCCCCGGCCAGATGCGCGAGCCCCGCGGCAGCGACA
TCGCCGGCACCACCAGCACCCTGCAGGAGCAGATCGGCTGGATGACCAACAACCCCCCCATCCCCGTGGG
CGAGATCTACAAGCGGTGGATCATCCTGGGCCTGAACAAGATCGTGCGGATGTACAGCCCCACCAGCATC
CTGGACATCCGCCAGGGCCCCAAGGAGCCCTTCCGCGACTACGTGGACCGCTTCTACAAGACCCTGCGCG
CTGAGCAGGCCAGCCAGGACGTGAAGAACTGGATGACCGAGACCCTGCTGGTGCAGAACGCCAACCCCGA
CTGCAAGACCATCCTGAAGGCTCTCGGCCCCGCGGCCACCCTGGAGGAGATGATGACCGCCTGCCAGGGC
GTGGGCGGCCCCGGCCACAAGGCCCGCGTGCTGGCCGAGGCGATGAGCCAGGTGACGAACCCGGCGACCA
TCATGATGCAGCGCGGCAACTTCCGCAACCAGCGGAAGACCGTCAAGTGCTTCAACTGCGGCAAGGAGGG
CCACACCGCCAGGAACTGCCGCGCCCCCCGCAAGAAGGGCTGCTGGCGCTGCGGCCGCGAGGGCCACCAG
ATGAAGGACTGCACCGAGCGCCAGGCCAACTTCCTGGGCAAGATCTGGCCCAGCTACAAGGGCCGCCCCG
GCAACTTCCTGCAGAGCCGCCCCGAGCCCACCGCCCCCCCCGAGGAGAGCTTCCGCTTCGGCGAGGAGAA
GACCACCCCCAGCCAGAAGCAGGAGCCCATCGACAAGGAGCTGTACCCCCTGACCAGCCTGCGCAGCCTG
TTCGGCAACGACCCCAGCAGCCAGGGATCCAAGGGCGAGGAGGATAACATGGCCATCATCAAGGAGTTCA
TGCGCTTCAAGGTGCACATGGAGGGCTCCGTGAACGGCCACGAGTTCGAGATCGAGGGCGAGGGCGAGGG
CCGCCCCTACGAGGGCACCCAGACCGCCAAGCTGAAGGTGACCAAGGGTGGCCCCCTGCCCTTCGCCTGG
GACATCCTGTCCCCTCAGTTCATGTACGGCTCCAAGGCCTACGTGAAGCACCCCGCCGACATCCCCGACT
ACTTGAAGCTGTCCTTCCCCGAGGGCTTCAAGTGGGAGCGCGTGATGAACTTCGAGGACGGCGGCGTGGT
GACCGTGACCCAGGACTCCTCCCTGCAGGACGGCGAGTTCATCTACAAGGTGAAGCTGCGCGGCACCAAC
TTCCCCTCCGACGGCCCCGTAATGCAGAAGAAGACCATGGGCTGGGAGGCCTCCTCCGAGCGGATGTACC
CCGAGGACGGCGCCCTGAAGGGCGAGATCAAGCAGAGGCTGAAGCTGAAGGACGGCGGCCACTACGACGC
TGAGGTCAAGACCACCTACAAGGCCAAGAAGCCCGTGCAGCTGCCCGGCGCCTACAACGTCAACATCAAG
TTGGACATCACCTCCCACAACGAGGACTACACCATCGTGGAACAGTACGAACGCGCCGAGGGCCGCCACT
CCACCGGCGGCATGGACGAGCTGTACAAGTAACTCGAGTCTAGAGGGCCCGTTTAAACCCGCTGATCAGC
CTCGACTGTGCCTTCTAGTTGCCAGCCATCTGTTGTTTGCCCCTCCCCCGTGCCTTCCTTGACCCTGGAA
GGTGCCACTCCCACTGTCCTTTCCTAATAAAATGAGGAAATTGCATCGCATTGTCTGAGTAGGTGTCATT
CTATTCTGGGGGGTGGGGTGGGGCAGGACAGCAAGGGGGAGGATTGGGAAGACAATAGCAGGCATGCTGG
GGATGCGGTGGGCTCTATGGCTTCTGAGGCGGAAAGAACCAGCTGGGGCTCTAGGGGGTATCCCC
[124 nt withheld, positions 3216-3339]
C
[91 nt withheld, positions 3341-3431]
A
[49 nt withheld, positions 3433-3481]
CCTTTGACGTTGGAGTCCACGTTCTTT
[37 nt withheld, positions 3509-3545]
ACCCTATCTCGGTCTATTCTTTTGATTTATAAGGGATTTTGCCGATTTCGGCCTATTGGTTAAAAAATGA
GCTGATTTAACAAAAATTTAACGCGAATTAATTCTGTGGAATGTGTGTCAGTTAGGGTGTGGAAAGTCCC
CAGGCTCCCCAGCAGGCAGAAGTATGCAAAGCATGCATCTCAATTAGTCAGCAACCAGGTGTGGAAAGTC
CCCAGGCTCCCCAGCAGGCAGAAGTATGCAAAGCATGCATCTCAATTAGTCAGCAACCATAGTCCCGCCC
CTAACTCCGCCCATCCCGCCCCTAACTCCGCCCAGTTCCGCCCATTCTCCGCCCCATGGCTGACTAATTT
TTTTTATTTATGCAGAGGCCGAGGCCGCCTCTGCCTCTGAGCTATTCCAGAAGTAGTGAGGAGGCTTTTT
TGGAGGCCTAGGCTTTTGCAAAAAGCTCCCGGGAGCTTGTATATCCATTTTCGGATCTGATCAGCACGTG
TTGACAATTAATCATCGGCATAGTATATCGGCATAGTATAATACGACAAGGTGAGGAACTAAACCATGGC
CAAGTTGACCAGTGCCGTTCCGGTGCTCACCGCGCGCGACGTCGCCGGAGCGGTCGAGTTCTGGACCGAC
CGGCTCGGGTTCTCCCGGGACTTCGTGGAGGACGACTTCGCCGGTGTGGTCCGGGACGACGTGACCCTGT
TCATCAGCGCGGTCCAGGACCAGGTGGTGCCGGACAACACCCTGGCCTGGGTGTGGGTGCGCGGCCTGGA
CGAGCTGTACGCCGAGTGGTCGGAGGTCGTGTCCACGAACTTCCGGGACGCCTCCGGGCCGGCCATGACC
GAGATCGGCGAGCAGCCGTGGGGGCGGGAGTTCGCCCTGCGCGACCCGGCCGGCAACTGCGTGCACTTCG
TGGCCGAGGAGCAGGACTGACACGTGCTACGAGATTTCGATTCCACCGCCGCCTTCTATGAAAGGTTGGG
CTTCGGAATCGTTTTCCGGGACGCCGGCTGGATGATCCTCCAGCGCGGGGATCTCATGCTGGAGTTCTTC
GCCCACCCCAACTTGTTTATTGCAGCTTATAATGGTTACAAATAAAGCAATAGCATCACAAATTTCACAA
ATAAAGCATTTTTTTCACTGCATTCTAGTTGTGGTTTGTCCAAACTCATCAATGTATCTTATCATGTCTG
TATACCGTCGACCTCTAGCTAGAGCTTGGCGTAATCATGGTCATAGCTGTTTCCTGTGTGAAATTGTTAT
CCGCTCACAATTCCACACAACATACGAGCCGGAAGCATAAAGTGTAAAGCCTGGGGTGCCTAATGAGTGA
GCTAACTCACATTAATTGCGTTGCGCTCACTGCCCGCTTTCCAGTCGGGAAACCTGTCGTGCCAGCTGCA
TTAATGAATCGGCCAACGCGCGGGGAGAGGCGGTTTGCGTATTGGGCGCTCTTCCGCTTCCTCGCTCACT
GACTCGCTGCGCTCGGTCGTTCGGCTGCGGCGAGCGGTATCAGCTCACTCAAAGGCGGTAATACGGTTAT
CCACAGAATCAGGGGATAACGCAGGAAAGAACATGTGAGCAAAAGGCCAGCAAAAGGCCAGGAACCGTAA
AAAGGCCGCGTTGCTGGCGTTTTTCCATAGGCTCCGCCCCCCTGACGAGCATCACAAAAATCGACGCTCA
AGTCAGAGGTGGCGAAACCCGACAGGACTATAAAGATACCAGGCGTTTCCCCCTGGAAGCTCCCTCGTGC
GCTCTCCTGTTCCGACCCTGCCGCTTACCGGATACCTGTCCGCCTTTCTCCCTTCGGGAAGCGTGGCGCT
TTCTCATAGCTCACGCTGTAGGTATCTCAGTTCGGTGTAGGTCGTTCGCTCCAAGCTGGGCTGTGTGCAC
GAACCCCCCGTTCAGCCCGACCGCTGCGCCTTATCCGGTAACTATCGTCTTGAGTCCAACCCGGTAAGAC
ACGACTTATCGCCACTGGCAGCAGCCACTGGTAACAGGATTAGCAGAGCGAGGTATGTAGGCGGTGCTAC
AGAGTTCTTGAAGTGGTGGCCTAACTACGGCTACACTAGAAGAACAGTATTTGGTATCTGCGCTCTGCTG
AAGCCAGTTACCTTCGGAAAAAGAGTTGGTAGCTCTTGATCCGGCAAACAAACCACCGCTGGTAGCGGTG
GTTTTTTTGTTTGCAAGCAGCAGATTACGCGCAGAAAAAAAGGATCTCAAGAAGATCCTTTGATCTTTTC
TACGGGGTCTGACGCTCAGTGGAACGAAAACTCACGTTAAGGGATTTTGGTCATGAGATTATCAAAAAGG
ATCTTCACCTAGATCCTTTTAAATTAAAAATGAAGTTTTAAATCAATCTAAAGTATATATGAGTAAACTT
GGTCTGACAGTTACCAATGCTTAATCAGTGAGGCACCTATCTCAGCGATCTGTCTATTTCGTTCATCCAT
AGTTGCCTGACTCCCCGTCGTGTAGATAACTACGATACGGGAGGGCTTACCATCTGGCCCCAGTGCTGCA
ATGATACCGCGAGACCCACGCTCACCGGCTCCAGATTTATCAGCAATAAACCAGCCAGCCGGAAGGGCCG
AGCGCAGAAGTGGTCCTGCAACTTTATCCGCCTCCATCCAGTCTATTAATTGTTGCCGGGAAGCTAGAGT
AAGTAGTTCGCCAGTTAATAGTTTGCGCAACGTTGTTGCCATTGCTACAGGCATCGTGGTGTCACGCTCG
TCGTTTGGTATGGCTTCATTCAGCTCCGGTTCCCAACGATCAAGGCGAGTTACATGATCCCCCATGTTGT
GCAAAAAAGCGGTTAGCTCCTTCGGTCCTCCGATCGTTGTCAGAAGTAAGTTGGCCGCAGTGTTATCACT
CATGGTTATGGCAGCACTGCATAATTCTCTTACTGTCATGCCATCCGTAAGATGCTTTTCTGTGACTGGT
GAGTACTCAACCAAGTCATTCTGAGAATAGTGTATGCGGCGACCGAGTTGCTCTTGCCCGGCGTCAATAC
GGGATAATACCGCGCCACATAGCAGAACTTTAAAAGTGCTCATCATTGGAAAACGTTCTTCGGGGCGAAA
ACTCTCAAGGATCTTACCGCTGTTGAGATCCAGTTCGATGTAACCCACTCGTGCACCCAACTGATCTTCA
GCATCTTTTACTTTCACCAGCGTTTCTGGGTGAGCAAAAACAGGAAGGCAAAATGCCGCAAAAAAGGGAA
TAAGGGCGACACGGAAATGTTGAATACTCATACTCTTCCTTTTTCAATATTATTGAAGCATTTATCAGGG
TTATTGTCTCATGAGCGGATACATATTTGAATGTATTTAGAAAAATAAACAAATAGGGGTTCCGCGCACA
TTTCCCCGAAAAGTGCCACCTGACGTCGACGGATCGGGAGATCTCCCGATCCCCTATGGTGCACTCTCAG
TACAATCTGCTCTGATGCCGCATAGTTAAGCCAGTATCTGCTCCCTGCTTGTGTGTTGGAGGTCGCTGAG
TAGTGCGCGAGCAAAATTTAAGCTACAACAAGGCAAGGCTTGACCGACAATTGCATGAAGAATCTGCTTA
GGGTTAGGCGTTTTGCGCTGCTTCGCGATGTACGGGCCAGATATACGCGTT
Features (pLannotate 1.2.2; 22 found; start..end, strand, type, name):
      1..380     +  enhancer       CMV enhancer: human cytomegalovirus immediate early enhancer
    381..584     +  promoter       CMV promoter: human cytomegalovirus (CMV) immediate early promoter
    580..613     +  LTR            5' LTR (truncated) (fragment): truncated 5' long terminal repeat (LTR) from HIV-1
    629..647     +  promoter       T7 promoter: promoter for bacteriophage T7 RNA polymerase
    689..2194    +  CDS            gag: GAG_HV1A2 - Experimental evidence at protein level: Swiss-Prot protein existence level 1. [p6-gag]: Plays a role in budding of the assembled particle by interacting with the host class E VPS proteins TSG101 and PDCD6IP/AIP1. From Human immunodeficiency virus type 1 group M subtype B (isolate ARV2/SF2) (HIV-1).
   2198..2899    +  CDS            mCherry: mCherry is a basic (constitutively fluorescent) red fluorescent protein published in 2004, derived from Discosoma sp.. It is reported to be a very rapidly-maturing monomer with low acid sensitivity.
   2946..3170    +  polyA_signal   bGH poly(A) signal: bovine growth hormone polyadenylation signal
   3174..3195    +  promoter       SV40 promoter (fragment): SV40 enhancer and early promoter
   3216..3644    +  rep_origin     f1 ori (sequence partly withheld): f1 bacteriophage origin of replication; arrow indicates direction of (+) strand synthesis
   3658..3987    +  promoter       SV40 promoter: SV40 enhancer and early promoter
   4035..4082    +  promoter       EM7 promoter: synthetic bacterial promoter&nbsp
   4101..4475    +  CDS            BleoR: antibiotic-binding protein; Sh ble from Streptoalloteichus hindustanus; confers resistance to bleomycin, phleomycin, and Zeocin™
   4485..4610    +  CDS            ble (fragment): BLE_KLEPN - Experimental evidence at protein level: Swiss-Prot protein existence level 1. Binding protein with a strong affinity to the bleomycin family of antibiotics. Binds to CL990; an antimitotic-antibiotic compound. From Klebsiella pneumoniae.
   4605..4726    +  polyA_signal   SV40 poly(A) signal: SV40 polyadenylation signal
   4799..4815    -  protein_bind   lac operator: The lac repressor binds to the lac operator to inhibit transcription in E. coli. This inhibition can be relieved by adding lactose or isopropyl-β-D-thiogalactopyranoside (IPTG). lac repressor encoded by lacI
   4823..4853    -  promoter       lac promoter: promoter for the E. coli lac operon
   4868..4889    -  protein_bind   CAP binding site: CAP binding activates transcription in the presence of cAMP. E. coli catabolite activator protein
   4902..4994    -  CDS            lacI (fragment): lac repressor; lacI; The lac repressor binds to the lac operator to inhibit transcription in E. coli. This inhibition can be relieved by adding lactose or isopropyl-β-D-thiogalactopyranoside (IPTG).
   5177..5765    -  rep_origin     ori: high-copy-number ColE1/pMB1/pBR322/pUC origin of replication
   5936..6796    -  CDS            AmpR: β-lactamase; bla; confers resistance to ampicillin, carbenicillin, and related antibiotics
   6797..6901    -  promoter       AmpR promoter: bla
   6960..7012    -  misc_feature   bom (fragment): basis of mobility region from pBR322
