[The description below was written by a language model from this plasmid's Addgene catalogue record and pLannotate feature annotations shown in this document.]
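Description:
HIV-1 Gag-mCherry is a mammalian expression plasmid built on the pcDNA3.1/Zeo(+) backbone that produces the HIV-1 Gag polyprotein fused at its C terminus to the red fluorescent protein mCherry. It is propagated in E. coli as a high-copy plasmid through its ColE1/pUC-type origin and selected with ampicillin via the β-lactamase gene. An f1 origin is also present. For selection in mammalian cells the backbone carries a Sh ble (BleoR) cassette conferring Zeocin resistance. This cassette is driven by the SV40 early promoter in mammalian cells and by the EM7 promoter in bacteria, and it ends in an SV40 polyadenylation signal.

The payload is transcribed from the CMV immediate-early enhancer and promoter and terminated by the bovine growth hormone poly(A) signal, with a T7 promoter lying just upstream of the insert. According to the depositor's comments, the gag fragment was amplified from a vector named p96ZM651gag-opt and placed between HindIII and BamHI. The mCherry fragment was then inserted between BamHI and XhoI, so the two coding sequences sit almost directly adjacent, consistent with a single fusion protein. The annotation software matched gag to a subtype B reference protein by similarity, and this should not be taken as the source isolate. The short "5' LTR", SV40 promoter, ble, lacI and bom fragments in the feature table appear to be minor partial matches rather than functional elements.

Because Gag is the structural precursor that assembles into virus particles, the fluorescent fusion labels the viral core. The construct is recorded as a visualization marker for tracking viral cores and measuring cellular uptake of retroviral particles by imaging.
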