Addgene plasmid #85390: HIV-1 Gag-mCherry
Purpose: Visualization marker for viral core to measure cellular uptake
Depositing lab: Gregory Melikyan. Depositing organization: Emory University. Publication: Visualization of retrovirus uptake and delivery into acidic endosomes. Miyauchi K, Marin M, Melikyan GB. Biochem J. 2011 Mar 15;434(3):559-69. doi: 10.1042/BJ20101588. PubMed 21175427.
Backbone
  Vector backbone: pcDNA3.1/Zeo (+)
  Backbone manufacturer: Invitrogen
  Backbone size w/o insert (bp): 5015
  Vector type: Mammalian Expression
  Selectable markers: Zeocin
Growth in bacteria
  Bacterial resistance: Ampicillin, 100 μg/mL
  Growth temperature: 37°C
  Growth strain: DH5alpha
  Copy number: High Copy
Gene/Insert
  Gene/Insert name: HIV-1 gag
  Species: Human immunodeficiency virus 1
  Insert size (bp): 2214
  Promoter: CMV
  Tag / fusion protein: mCherry (C terminal on insert)
  Cloning method: Restriction Enzyme; 5′ cloning site HindIII (not destroyed); 3′ cloning site XhoI (not destroyed)
  Sequencing primers: 5′ CMV-F; 3′ BGH-rev
Terms and licenses: Academic/Nonprofit Terms; Industry Terms: Not Available to Industry
Depositor comments: Gag fragment was amplified from p96ZM651gag-opt vector [NIH AIDS Research and Reference Reagent Program] and cloned into pcDNA3.1/Zeo(+) using HindIII and BamHI sites. mCherry fragment was amplified from pRSET-BmCherry (from Dr R. Tsien, University of California, San Diego) and cloned into pcDNA3.1/Zeo(+) using BamHI and XhoI sites.
How to cite: HIV-1 Gag-mCherry was a gift from Gregory Melikyan (Addgene plasmid # 85390 ; http://n2t.net/addgene:85390 ; RRID:Addgene_85390)
