>Addgene plasmid #85390 | HIV-1 Gag-mCherry | addgene partial sequence | sequence record 169210 | CMV-F 5'-CGCAAATGGGCGGTAGGCGTG-3'
ACTAGAGAACCCACTGCTTACTGGCTTATCGAAATTAATACGACTCACTATAGGGAGACCCAAGCTGGCT
AGCGTTTAAACTTAAGCTTGCCACCATGGGCGCCCGCGCCAGCGTGCTGAGCGGCGGCGAGCTGGACAAG
TGGGAGAAGATCCGCCTGCGCCCCGGCGGCAAGAAGAAGTACAAGCTGAAGCACATCGTGTGGGCCAGCC
GCGAGCTGGAGCGCTTCGCCGTGAACCCCGGCCTGCTGGAGACCAGCGAGGGCTGCCGCCAGATCCTGGG
CCAGCTGCAGCCCAGCCTGCAGACCGGCAGCGAGGAGCTGCGCAGCCTGTACAACACCGTGGCCACCCTG
TACTGCGTGCACCAGCGCATCGACGTCAAGGACACCAAGGAGGCCCTGGAGAAGATCGAGGAGGAGCAGA
ACAAGTCCAAGAAGAAGGCCCAGCAGGCCGCCGCCGCCGCCGGCACCGGCAACAGCAGCCAGGTGAGCCA
GAACTACCCCATCGTGCAGAACCTGCAGGGCCAGATGGTGCACCAGGCCATCAGCCCCCGCACCCTGAAC
GCCTGGGTGAAGGTGGTGGAGGAGAAGGCCTTCAGCCCCGAGGTGATCCCCATGTTCAGCGCCCTGAGCG
AGGGCGCCACCCCCCAGGACCTGAACACGATGTTGAACACCGTGGGCGGCCACCAGGCCGCCATGCAGAT
GCTGAAGGAGACCATCAACGAGGAGGCCGCCGAGTGGGACCGCGTGCACCCCGTGCAC
