>Addgene plasmid #85390 | HIV-1 Gag-mCherry | addgene partial sequence | sequence record 169211 | BGH-rev 5'-TAGAAGGCACAGTCGAGG-3'
GACTCGAGTTACTTGTACAGCTCGTCCATGCCGCCGGTGGAGTGGCGGCCCTCGGCGCGTTCGTACTGTT
CCACGATGGTGTAGTCCTCGTTGTGGGAGGTGATGTCCAACTTGATGTTGACGTTGTAGGCGCCGGGCAG
CTGCACGGGCTTCTTGGCCTTGTAGGTGGTCTTGACCTCAGCGTCGTAGTGGCCGCCGTCCTTCAGCTTC
AGCCTCTGCTTGATCTCGCCCTTCAGGGCGCCGTCCTCGGGGTACATCCGCTCGGAGGAGGCCTCCCAGC
CCATGGTCTTCTTCTGCATTACGGGGCCGTCGGAGGGGAAGTTGGTGCCGCGCAGCTTCACCTTGTAGAT
GAACTCGCCGTCCTGCAGGGAGGAGTCCTGGGTCACGGTCACCACGCCGCCGTCCTCGAAGTTCATCACG
CGCTCCCACTTGAAGCCCTCGGGGAAGGACAGCTTCAAGTAGTCGGGGATGTCGGCGGGGTGCTTCACGT
AGGCCTTGGAGCCGTACATGAACTGAGGGGACAGGATGTCCCAGGCGAAGGGCAGGGGGCCACCCTTGGT
CACCTTCAGCTTGGCGGTCTGGGTGCCCTCGTAGGGGCGGCCCTCGCCCTCGCCCTCGATCTCGAACTCG
TGGCCGTTCACGGAGCCCTCCATGTGCACCTTGAAGCGCATGAACTCCTTGATGATGGCCATGTTATCCT
CCTCGCCCTTGGATCCCTGGCTGCTGGGGTCGTTGCCGAACAGGCTGCGCAGGCTGGTCAGGGGGTACAG
CTCCTTGTCGATGGGCTCCTGCTTCTGGCTGGGGGTGGTCTTCTCCTCGCCGAAGCGGAAGCTCTCCTCG
GGGGGGGCGGTGGGCTCGGGGCGGCTCTGCAGGAA
